>Addgene plasmid #12275 | pBabe puro H-Ras G12V E37G | addgene partial sequence | sequence record 18772 | 12275 with pBABE5'
TGTTGTTGTTGGCGCCGTCGGTGTGGGCAAGAGTGCGCTGACCATCCAGCTGATCCAGAACCATTTTGTG
GACGAATACGACCCCACTATCGGGGATTCCTACCGCAAGCAGGTGGTCATTGATGGGGAGACGTGCCTGT
TGGACATCCTGGATACCGCCGGCCAGGAGGAGTACAGCGCCATGCGGGACCAGTACATGCGCACCGGGGA
GGGCTTCCTGTGTGTGTTTGCCATCAACAACACCAAGTCTTTTGAGGACATCCACCAGTACAGGGAGCAG
ATCAAACGGGTGAAGGACTCGGATGACGTGCCCATGGTGCTGGTGGGGAACAAGTGTGACCTGGCTGCAC
GCACTGTGGAATCTCGGCAGGCTCAGGACCTCGCCCGAAGCTACGGCATCCCCTACATCGAGACCTCGGC
CAAGACCCGGCAGGGAGTGGAGGATGCCTTCTACACGTTGGTGCGTGAGATCCGGCAGCACAAGCTGCGG
AAGCTGAACCCTCCTGATGAGAGTGGCCCCGGCTGCATGAGCTGCAAGTGTGTGCTCTCCTGACGCAGCA
CAAGCTCAGGACATGGAGGTGCCGGATGC
