[The description below was written by a language model from this plasmid's Addgene catalogue record.]
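Description:
pBabe puro H-Ras G12V E37G is a retroviral mammalian expression plasmid built on the pBABE-puro backbone (about 5.15 kb without insert). It is propagated in E. coli as a high-copy plasmid under ampicillin selection, and it carries a puromycin resistance marker for selecting transduced or transfected mammalian cells. No feature table accompanies the record, so individual regulatory elements are not listed. In the standard pBABE design, the insert is transcribed from the Moloney murine leukemia virus 5′ LTR, a packaging signal allows the transcript to be encapsidated when the plasmid is introduced into a retroviral packaging line, and the puromycin marker is driven by an internal SV40 early promoter. The resulting virus integrates stably into dividing target cells.

The payload is human HRAS carrying two point mutations. G12V is the classic activating substitution that locks Ras in its signalling-competent state. E37G is an effector-loop mutation that, according to the record, preserves binding and activation of Ral-GEFs but abolishes engagement of Raf and PI3K. The combination therefore gives an oncogenic Ras that signals selectively through the Ral-GEF branch. The insert was moved directionally as a BamHI–SalI fragment from a pWZL Blast ras mutant construct, and both sites remain intact. No epitope tag or reporter is recorded.

The construct is suited to dissecting which Ras effector pathways are needed for a given phenotype, typically alongside other effector-loop mutants. The associated study examined species- and cell type-specific requirements for cellular transformation.
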