Addgene plasmid #12275: pBabe puro H-Ras G12V E37G
Depositing lab: Bob Weinberg. Depositing organization: Whitehead Institute for Biomedical Research. Publication: Species- and cell type-specific requirements for cellular transformation. Rangarajan A, Hong SJ, Gifford A, Weinberg RA. Cancer Cell. 2004 Aug . 6(2):171-83. 10.1016/j.ccr.2004.07.009 PubMed 15324700.
Backbone
  Vector backbone: pBABE-puro
  Backbone size w/o insert (bp): 5150
  Vector type: Mammalian Expression, Retroviral
  Selectable markers: Puromycin
Growth in bacteria
  Bacterial resistance: Ampicillin, 100 μg/mL
  Growth temperature: 37°C
  Growth strain: DH5alpha
  Copy number: High Copy
Gene/Insert
  Gene/Insert name: H-Ras G12V E37G (alt name: HRas)
  Species: H. sapiens (human)
  Mutation: Contains G12V activating mutation. The E37G mutation allows binding and activation of Ral-GEFs, but not of Raf or PI3K.
  Entrez Gene: HRAS (a.k.a. C-BAS/HAS, C-H-RAS, C-HA-RAS1, CTLO, H-RASIDX, HAMSV, HRAS1, RASH1, p21ras)
  Cloning method: Restriction Enzyme; 5′ cloning site BamHI (not destroyed); 3′ cloning site SalI (not destroyed)
  Sequencing primers: 5′ pBABE 5'; 3′ pBABE 3'
Resource information
  A portion of this plasmid was derived from a plasmid made by: See Rodriguez-Viciana, P., et al. (1997) Cell 89, pp. 457
Terms and licenses: Academic/Nonprofit Terms; Industry Terms: Not Available to Industry
Depositor comments: A BamHI-SalI fragment from the pWZL Blast ras mutants were individually cloned into the pBABE puro vector directionally.
How to cite: pBabe puro H-Ras G12V E37G was a gift from Bob Weinberg (Addgene plasmid # 12275 ; http://n2t.net/addgene:12275 ; RRID:Addgene_12275)
